>Addgene plasmid #31984 | pcDNA5/FRT-Flag-Cul5 | addgene partial sequence | sequence record 64456 | T7 5'-TAATACGACTCACTATAGGG-3'
GGATTACAAGGATGACGACGATAAGCTCGAGATGGCGACGTCTAATCTGTTAAAGAATAAAGGTTCTCTT
CAGTTTGAAGACAAATGGGATTTTATGCGCCCGATTGTTTTGAAGCTTTTACGCCAGGAATCTGTTACAA
AACAGCAGTGGTTTGATCTGTTTTCGGATGTGCATGCAGTCTGTCTTTGGGATGATAAAGGCCCAGCAAA
AATTCATCAGGCTTTAAAAGAAGATATTCTTGAGTTTATTAAGCAGGCACAGGCACGAGTACTGAGCCAT
CAAGATGATACGGCTTTGCTAAAAGCATATATTGTTGAATGGCGAAAGTTCTTTACACAATGTGATATTT
TACCAAAACCTTTTTGTCAACTAGAGATTACTTTAATGGGTAAACAGGGCAGCAATAAAAAATCAAATGT
GGAAGACAGTATTGTTCGAAAGCTTATGCTTGATACATGGAATGAGTCAATCTTTTCAAACATAAAAAAC
AGACTCCAAGATAGTGCAATGAAGCTGGTACATGCTGAGAGATTGGGAGAAGCTTTTGATTCTCAGCTGG
TTATTGGAGTAAGAGAATCCTATGTTAACCTTTGTTCTAATCCTGAGGATAAACTTCAAATTTATAGGGA
CAATTTTGAGAAGGCATACTTGGATTCAACAGAGAGATTTTATAGAACACAAGCACCCTCGTATTTACAA
CAAAATGGTGTACAGAATTATATGAAATATGCAGATGCTAAATTAAAAGAAGAAGAAAAACGAGCACTAC
GTTATTTAGAAACAAGACGAGAATGTAACTCCGTTGAAGCACTCATGGAATGCTGTGTAAATGCCCTGGT
GACATCATTTAAAGAGACTATCTTAGCTGAGTGCCAAGGCATGATCAAGAGAAATGAAACTGAAAAATTA
CATTTAATGTTTTCATTGATGGACAAAGTTCCTAATGGTATAGAGCCAATGTTGAAAGACTTGGAGGA
