[The description below was written by a language model from this plasmid's Addgene catalogue record.]
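Description:
pcDNA5/FRT-Flag-Cul5 is a mammalian expression plasmid built on the commercial pcDNA5/FRT backbone (about 5.1 kb without insert) and carrying human CUL5 with an N-terminal Flag epitope tag. It is maintained in E. coli as a high-copy plasmid under ampicillin selection, and hygromycin is the selectable marker for mammalian cells. The record includes no feature table and does not name the promoter. The pcDNA5/FRT backbone is generally known to drive inserts from the CMV immediate-early promoter, with a T7 priming site upstream of the cloning region, which fits the listed T7 sequencing primer. The restriction sites used for cloning are recorded as unknown. The CUL5 coding sequence came from a repository clone that was then subcloned and given the epitope tag.

The backbone's defining feature is an FRT site, the target of Flp recombinase. In the standard design, this site lies next to a hygromycin resistance gene that lacks its own promoter and start codon. When the plasmid is co-introduced with a Flp expression vector into a host line that already holds an integrated FRT site, the whole plasmid recombines into that single defined locus. Integration restores hygromycin resistance, so selection yields isogenic stable lines expressing the transgene from one copy. The plasmid can also simply be used for transient expression.

CUL5 encodes a cullin scaffold protein that assembles with Rbx2 and Elongin BC-based substrate receptors into ubiquitin ligases. The Flag tag allows detection and affinity purification of Cul5 and its partners, in line with the associated study of the Cullin-box sequences that direct recruitment of Cul2-Rbx1 and Cul5-Rbx2 modules.
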