Addgene plasmid #31984: pcDNA5/FRT-Flag-Cul5
Purpose: Mammalian expression of Flag-tagged Cul5
Depositing lab: Joan Conaway. Depositing organization: Stowers Institute for Medical Research. Publication: Characterization of Cullin-box sequences that direct recruitment of Cul2-Rbx1 and Cul5-Rbx2 modules to Elongin BC-based ubiquitin ligases. Mahrour N, Redwine WB, Florens L, Swanson SK, Martin-Brown S, Bradford WD, Staehling-Hampton K, Washburn MP, Conaway RC, Conaway JW. J Biol Chem. 2008 Mar 21;283(12):8005-13. Epub 2008 Jan 10. 10.1074/jbc.M706987200 PubMed 18187417.
Backbone
  Vector backbone: pcDNA5/FRT
  Backbone manufacturer: Invitrogen
  Backbone size w/o insert (bp): 5070
  Vector type: Mammalian Expression
  Selectable markers: Hygromycin
Growth in bacteria
  Bacterial resistance: Ampicillin, 100 μg/mL
  Growth temperature: 37°C
  Growth strain: DH5alpha
  Copy number: High Copy
Gene/Insert
  Gene/Insert name: Cul5
  Species: H. sapiens (human)
  Entrez Gene: CUL5 (a.k.a. CUL-5, VACM-1, VACM1)
  Tag / fusion protein: Flag (N terminal on insert)
  Cloning method: Restriction Enzyme; 5′ cloning site unknown (not destroyed); 3′ cloning site unknown (not destroyed)
  Sequencing primers: 5′ T7
Resource information
  A portion of this plasmid was derived from a plasmid made by: ATCC, then subcloned and epitope tag added
Terms and licenses: Academic/Nonprofit Terms; Industry Terms: Not Available to Industry
How to cite: pcDNA5/FRT-Flag-Cul5 was a gift from Joan Conaway (Addgene plasmid # 31984 ; http://n2t.net/addgene:31984 ; RRID:Addgene_31984)
